Addgene plasmid #159310: FRP1975
Purpose: (Empty Backbone) Yeast tagging vector to create gene fusion with yeast codon optimized mNeongreen under KanMX selection
Depositing lab: Joerg Stelling. Depositing organization: ETH Zurich (Swiss Federal Institute of Technology).
Backbone
  Vector backbone: pFA6
  Vector type: Yeast Expression
  Selectable markers: KanMX
Growth in bacteria
  Bacterial resistance: Ampicillin, 100 μg/mL
  Growth temperature: 37°C
  Growth strain: DH5alpha
  Copy number: Unknown
Gene/Insert
  Gene/Insert name: mNeongreen
  Species: Synthetic
  Cloning method: Restriction Enzyme; 5′ cloning site PacI (not destroyed); 3′ cloning site AscI (not destroyed)
  Sequencing primers: 5′ SP6
Terms and licenses: Academic/Nonprofit Terms; Industry Terms: Not Available to Industry
How to cite: FRP1975 was a gift from Joerg Stelling (Addgene plasmid # 159310 ; http://n2t.net/addgene:159310 ; RRID:Addgene_159310)
