[The description below was written by a language model from this plasmid's Addgene catalogue record and pLannotate feature annotations shown in this document.]
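Description:
FRP1975 is a yeast tagging template plasmid built on the pFA6 backbone and listed as an empty backbone of the yeast expression type. It is used to fuse a yeast codon-optimized mNeonGreen to a gene of interest, with selection through KanMX. In E. coli it is maintained by a high-copy ColE1/pUC-type origin and selected with ampicillin through the β-lactamase gene and its native promoter. No yeast origin of replication or centromere is annotated. This fits the way pFA6-series plasmids are normally used, as PCR templates for chromosomal integration rather than as replicating yeast vectors.

The functional module lies on one strand in the 4,888 nt sequence. It begins with the mNeonGreen coding sequence, a bright, rapidly maturing monomeric green/yellow fluorescent protein originally derived from Branchiostoma lanceolatum, cloned between PacI and AscI sites that both remain intact. Next come the S. cerevisiae ADH1 terminator and the kanMX cassette, which in yeast is generally selected with G418. No yeast promoter is annotated upstream of mNeonGreen, so the fusion is expected to be expressed from the promoter of the tagged locus, while the ADH1 terminator supplies transcription termination. In typical use of such vectors, the tag-terminator-marker block is amplified with primers carrying homology to the target gene and integrated by homologous recombination, most commonly to give a C-terminal fusion, although the record does not specify the tagging orientation.

SP6 and T7 promoters flank the module, and SP6 is the listed sequencing primer site. Short lacI, rop and bom fragments are backbone remnants with no evident function.
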