Features (pLannotate 1.2.2; 11 found; start..end, strand, type, name):
      1..19      +  promoter       SP6 promoter: promoter for bacteriophage SP6 RNA polymerase
     89..796     +  CDS            mNeonGreen: mNeonGreen is a basic (constitutively fluorescent) green/yellow fluorescent protein published in 2013, derived from Branchiostoma lanceolatum. It is reported to be a very rapidly-maturing monomer with moderate acid sensitivity.
    820..1007    +  terminator     ADH1 terminator: S. cerevisiae ADH1; transcription terminator for the S. cerevisiae alcohol dehydrogenase 1 (ADH1) gene
   1082..2438    +  gene           kanMX: yeast selectable marker conferring kanamycin resistance (Wach et al., 1994)
   2543..2561    -  promoter       T7 promoter: promoter for bacteriophage T7 RNA polymerase
   2583..2636    -  CDS            lacI (fragment): lac repressor; lacI; The lac repressor binds to the lac operator to inhibit transcription in E. coli. This inhibition can be relieved by adding lactose or isopropyl-β-D-thiogalactopyranoside (IPTG).
   2819..3407    -  rep_origin     ori: high-copy-number ColE1/pMB1/pBR322/pUC origin of replication
   3578..4438    -  CDS            AmpR: β-lactamase; bla; confers resistance to ampicillin, carbenicillin, and related antibiotics
   4439..4543    -  promoter       AmpR promoter: bla
   4638..4673    +  CDS            rop (fragment): Rop protein, which maintains plasmids at low copy number; rop
   4775..4826    +  misc_feature   bom (fragment): basis of mobility region from pBR322
>Addgene plasmid #159310 | FRP1975 | addgene full sequence | sequence record 311210 | Addgene NGS Result
ATTTAGGTGACACTATAGAACGCGGCCGCCAGCTGAAGCTTCGTACGCTGCAGGTCGACGGATCGGTGAC
GGTGCTGGTTTAATTAACATGGTTTCCAAGGGTGAAGAAGATAACATGGCTTCTTTGCCAGCTACTCATG
AATTGCATATTTTCGGTTCCATCAACGGTGTTGATTTCGATATGGTTGGTCAAGGTACTGGTAATCCAAA
TGATGGTTACGAAGAATTGAACTTGAAGTCCACAAAAGGTGACTTGCAATTCTCTCCATGGATTTTGGTT
CCACATATTGGTTACGGTTTCCACCAATATTTGCCATATCCAGATGGTATGTCTCCATTTCAAGCTGCTA
TGGTTGATGGTTCTGGTTACCAAGTTCATAGAACCATGCAATTTGAAGATGGTGCTTCTTTGACCGTCAA
CTACAGATATACTTACGAAGGTTCCCACATCAAAGGTGAAGCTCAAGTTAAGGGTACTGGTTTTCCAGCT
GATGGTCCAGTTATGACTAATTCTTTGACTGCTGCTGATTGGTGCAGATCCAAAAAAACTTACCCAAACG
ATAAGACCATCATCTCTACTTTCAAGTGGTCTTACACTACTGGTAACGGTAAGAGATATAGATCCACTGC
TAGAACTACTTACACTTTCGCTAAACCTATGGCTGCTAACTACTTGAAGAATCAACCTATGTACGTTTTC
AGAAAGACCGAATTGAAGCACTCCAAAACTGAATTGAATTTCAAAGAATGGCAAAAGGCCTTCACCGATG
TTATGGGTATGGATGAATTATACAAGTAAGGCGCGCCACTTCTAAATAAGCGAATTTCTTATGATTTATG
ATTTTTATTATTAAATAAGTTATAAAAAAAATAAGTGTATACAAATTTTAAAGTGACTCTTAGGTTTTAA
AACGAAAATTCTTATTCTTGAGTAACTCTTTCCTGTAGGTCAGGTTGCTTTCTCAGGTATAGTATGAGGT
CGCTCTTATTGACCACACCTCTACCGGCAGATCCGCTAGGGATAACAGGGTAATATAGATCTGTTTAGCT
TGCCTCGTCCCCGCCGGGTCACCCGGCCAGCGACATGGAGGCCCAGAATACCCTCCTTGACAGTCTTGAC
GTGCGCAGCTCAGGGGCATGATGTGACTGTCGCCCGTACATTTAGCCCATACATCCCCATGTATAATCAT
TTGCATCCATACATTTTGATGGCCGCACGGCGCGAAGCAAAAATTACGGCTCCTCGCTGCAGACCTGCGA
GCAGGGAAACGCTCCCCTCACAGACGCGTTGAATTGTCCCCACGCCGCGCCCCTGTAGAGAAATATAAAA
GGTTAGGATTTGCCACTGAGGTTCTTCTTTCATATACTTCCTTTTAAAATCTTGCTAGGATACAGTTCTC
ACATCACATCCGAACATAAACAACCATGGGTAAGGAAAAGACTCACGTTTCGAGGCCGCGATTAAATTCC
AACATGGATGCTGATTTATATGGGTATAAATGGGCTCGCGATAATGTCGGGCAATCAGGTGCGACAATCT
ATCGATTGTATGGGAAGCCCGATGCGCCAGAGTTGTTTCTGAAACATGGCAAAGGTAGCGTTGCCAATGA
TGTTACAGATGAGATGGTCAGACTAAACTGGCTGACGGAATTTATGCCTCTTCCGACCATCAAGCATTTT
ATCCGTACTCCTGATGATGCATGGTTACTCACCACTGCGATCCCCGGCAAAACAGCATTCCAGGTATTAG
AAGAATATCCTGATTCAGGTGAAAATATTGTTGATGCGCTGGCAGTGTTCCTGCGCCGGTTGCATTCGAT
TCCTGTTTGTAATTGTCCTTTTAACAGCGATCGCGTATTTCGTCTCGCTCAGGCGCAATCACGAATGAAT
AACGGTTTGGTTGATGCGAGTGATTTTGATGACGAGCGTAATGGCTGGCCTGTTGAACAAGTCTGGAAAG
AAATGCATAAGCTTTTGCCATTCTCACCGGATTCAGTCGTCACTCATGGTGATTTCTCACTTGATAACCT
TATTTTTGACGAGGGGAAATTAATAGGTTGTATTGATGTTGGACGAGTCGGAATCGCAGACCGATACCAG
GATCTTGCCATCCTATGGAACTGCCTCGGTGAGTTTTCTCCTTCATTACAGAAACGGCTTTTTCAAAAAT
ATGGTATTGATAATCCTGATATGAATAAATTGCAGTTTCATTTGATGCTCGATGAGTTTTTCTAATCAGT
ACTGACAATAAAAAGATTCTTGTTTTCAAGAACTTGTCATTTGTATAGTTTTTTTATATTGTAGTTGTTC
TATTTTAATCAAATGTTAGCGTGATTTATATTTTTTTTCGCCTCGACATCATCTGCCCAGATGCGAAGTT
AAGTGCGCAGAAAGTAATATCATGCGTCAATCGTATGTGAATGCTGGTCGCTATACTGCTGTCGATTCGA
TACTAACGCCGCCATCCAGTTTAAACGAGCTCGAATTCATCGATGATATCAGATCCACTAGTGGCCTATG
CGGCCGCGGATCTGCCGGTCTCCCTATAGTGAGTCGTATTAATTTCGATAAGCCAGGTTAACCTGCATTA
ATGAATCGGCCAACGCGCGGGGAGAGGCGGTTTGCGTATTGGGCGCTCTTCCGCTTCCTCGCTCACTGAC
TCGCTGCGCTCGGTCGTTCGGCTGCGGCGAGCGGTATCAGCTCACTCAAAGGCGGTAATACGGTTATCCA
CAGAATCAGGGGATAACGCAGGAAAGAACATGTGAGCAAAAGGCCAGCAAAAGGCCAGGAACCGTAAAAA
GGCCGCGTTGCTGGCGTTTTTCCATAGGCTCCGCCCCCCTGACGAGCATCACAAAAATCGACGCTCAAGT
CAGAGGTGGCGAAACCCGACAGGACTATAAAGATACCAGGCGTTTCCCCCTGGAAGCTCCCTCGTGCGCT
CTCCTGTTCCGACCCTGCCGCTTACCGGATACCTGTCCGCCTTTCTCCCTTCGGGAAGCGTGGCGCTTTC
TCATAGCTCACGCTGTAGGTATCTCAGTTCGGTGTAGGTCGTTCGCTCCAAGCTGGGCTGTGTGCACGAA
CCCCCCGTTCAGCCCGACCGCTGCGCCTTATCCGGTAACTATCGTCTTGAGTCCAACCCGGTAAGACACG
ACTTATCGCCACTGGCAGCAGCCACTGGTAACAGGATTAGCAGAGCGAGGTATGTAGGCGGTGCTACAGA
GTTCTTGAAGTGGTGGCCTAACTACGGCTACACTAGAAGAACAGTATTTGGTATCTGCGCTCTGCTGAAG
CCAGTTACCTTCGGAAAAAGAGTTGGTAGCTCTTGATCCGGCAAACAAACCACCGCTGGTAGCGGTGGTT
TTTTTGTTTGCAAGCAGCAGATTACGCGCAGAAAAAAAGGATCTCAAGAAGATCCTTTGATCTTTTCTAC
GGGGTCTGACGCTCAGTGGAACGAAAACTCACGTTAAGGGATTTTGGTCATGAGATTATCAAAAAGGATC
TTCACCTAGATCCTTTTAAATTAAAAATGAAGTTTTAAATCAATCTAAAGTATATATGAGTAAACTTGGT
CTGACAGTTACCAATGCTTAATCAGTGAGGCACCTATCTCAGCGATCTGTCTATTTCGTTCATCCATAGT
TGCCTGACTCCCCGTCGTGTAGATAACTACGATACGGGAGGGCTTACCATCTGGCCCCAGTGCTGCAATG
ATACCGCGAGACCCACGCTCACCGGCTCCAGATTTATCAGCAATAAACCAGCCAGCCGGAAGGGCCGAGC
GCAGAAGTGGTCCTGCAACTTTATCCGCCTCCATCCAGTCTATTAATTGTTGCCGGGAAGCTAGAGTAAG
TAGTTCGCCAGTTAATAGTTTGCGCAACGTTGTTGCCATTGCTACAGGCATCGTGGTGTCACGCTCGTCG
TTTGGTATGGCTTCATTCAGCTCCGGTTCCCAACGATCAAGGCGAGTTACATGATCCCCCATGTTGTGCA
AAAAAGCGGTTAGCTCCTTCGGTCCTCCGATCGTTGTCAGAAGTAAGTTGGCCGCAGTGTTATCACTCAT
GGTTATGGCAGCACTGCATAATTCTCTTACTGTCATGCCATCCGTAAGATGCTTTTCTGTGACTGGTGAG
TACTCAACCAAGTCATTCTGAGAATAGTGTATGCGGCGACCGAGTTGCTCTTGCCCGGCGTCAATACGGG
ATAATACCGCGCCACATAGCAGAACTTTAAAAGTGCTCATCATTGGAAAACGTTCTTCGGGGCGAAAACT
CTCAAGGATCTTACCGCTGTTGAGATCCAGTTCGATGTAACCCACTCGTGCACCCAACTGATCTTCAGCA
TCTTTTACTTTCACCAGCGTTTCTGGGTGAGCAAAAACAGGAAGGCAAAATGCCGCAAAAAAGGGAATAA
GGGCGACACGGAAATGTTGAATACTCATACTCTTCCTTTTTCAATATTATTGAAGCATTTATCAGGGTTA
TTGTCTCATGAGCGGATACATATTTGAATGTATTTAGAAAAATAAACAAATAGGGGTTCCGCGCACATTT
CCCCGAAAAGTGCCACCTGACGTCTAAGAAACCATTATTATCATGACATTAACCTATAAAAATAGGCGTA
TCACGAGGCCCTTTCGTCTCGCGCGTTTCGGTGATGACGGTGAAAACCTCTGACACATGCAGCTCCCGGA
GACGGTCACAGCTTGTCTGTAAGCGGATGCCGGGAGCAGACAAGCCCGTCAGGGCGCGTCAGCGGGTGTT
GGCGGGTGTCGGGGCTGGCTTAACTATGCGGCATCAGAGCAGATTGTACTGAGAGTGCACCATATGGACA
TATTGTCGTTAGAACGCGGCTACAATTAATACATAACCTTATGTATCATACACATACG
