>Addgene plasmid #159310 | FRP1975 | depositor partial sequence | sequence record 307786 | Result from FRO403 sequencing primer
AAATTTGTATACACTTATTTTTTTTATAACTTATTTAATAATAAAAATCATAAATCATAAGAAATTCGCT
TATTTAGAAGTGGCGCGCCTTACTTGTATAATTCATCCATACCCATAACATCGGTGAAGGCCTTTTGCCA
TTCTTTGAAATTCAATTCAGTTTTGGAGTGCTTCAATTCGGTCTTTCTGAAAACGTACATAGGTTGATTC
TTCAAGTAGTTAGCAGCCATAGGTTTAGCGAAAGTGTAAGTAGTTCTAGCAGTGGATCTATATCTCTTAC
CGTTACCAGTAGTGTAAGACCACTTGAAAGTAGAGATGATGGTCTTATCGTTTGGGTAAGTTTTTTTGGA
TCTGCACCAATCAGCAGCAGTCAAAGAATTAGTCATAACTGGACCATCAGCTGGAAAACCAGTACCCTTA
ACTTGAGCTTCACCTTTGATGTGGGAACCTTCGTAAGTATATCTGTAGTTGACGGTCAAAGAAGCACCAT
CTTCAAATTGCATGGTTCTATGAACTTGGTAACCAGAACCATCAACCATAGCAGCTTGAAATGGAGACAT
ACCATCTGGATATGGCAAATATTGGTGGAAACCGTAACCAATATGTGGAACCAAAATCCATGGAGAGAAT
TGCAAGTCACCTTTTGTGGACTTCAAGTTCAATTCTTCGTAACCATCATTTGGATTACCAGTACCTTGAC
CAACCATATCGAAATCAACACCGTTGATGGAACCGAAAATATGCAATTCATGAGTAGCTGGCAAAGAAGC
CATGTTATCTTCTTCACCCTTGGAAACCATGTTAATTAAACCAGCACCGTCACCGATCCGTCGACCTGCA
GCGTACGAAGCTTCAGCTGGCGGCCGCGTTCTATAGTGTCACCTAAATCGTATGTGTATGATACATAAGG
TTATGTATTAATTGTAGCCGCGTTCTAACGACAATATGTCCATATGGTGCACTCTCAGTACAATCTGCTC
TGATGCCGCATAGTTAAGCCAGCCCCGACACCNGGCAAAACCCGCTGAMGCGCCCTGACGGGCTTGTCTG
STCCCGGCA
